>Addgene plasmid #125460 | lentiSAMv2 rs11257655-guide1 | addgene full sequence | sequence record 251392 | Addgene NGS Result
GTTTTAGAGCTAGGCCAACATGAGGATCACCCATGTCTGCAGGGCCTAGCAAGTTAAAATAAGGCTAGTC
CGTTATCAACTTGGCCAACATGAGGATCACCCATGTCTGCAGGGCCAAGTGGCACCGAGTCGGTGCTTTT
TTTGGATCCTAGGTCTTGAAAGGAGTGGGAATTGGCTCCGGTGCCCGTCAGTGGGCAGAGCGCACATCGC
CCACAGTCCCCGAGAAGTTGGGGGGAGGGGTCGGCAATTGATCCGGTGCCTAGAGAAGGTGGCGCGGGGT
AAACTGGGAAAGTGATGTCGTGTACTGGCTCCGCCTTTTTCCCGAGGGTGGGGGAGAACCGTATATAAGT
GCAGTAGTCGCCGTGAACGTTCTTTTTCGCAACGGGTTTGCCGCCAGAACACAGGCGTACGGCCACCATG
AAAAGGCCGGCGGCCACGAAAAAGGCCGGCCAGGCAAAAAAGAAAAAGGACAAGAAGTACAGCATCGGCC
TGGCCATCGGCACCAACTCTGTGGGCTGGGCCGTGATCACCGACGAGTACAAGGTGCCCAGCAAGAAATT
CAAGGTGCTGGGCAACACCGACCGGCACAGCATCAAGAAGAACCTGATCGGAGCCCTGCTGTTCGACAGC
GGCGAAACAGCCGAGGCCACCCGGCTGAAGAGAACCGCCAGAAGAAGATACACCAGACGGAAGAACCGGA
TCTGCTATCTGCAAGAGATCTTCAGCAACGAGATGGCCAAGGTGGACGACAGCTTCTTCCACAGACTGGA
AGAGTCCTTCCTGGTGGAAGAGGATAAGAAGCACGAGCGGCACCCCATCTTCGGCAACATCGTGGACGAG
GTGGCCTACCACGAGAAGTACCCCACCATCTACCACCTGAGAAAGAAACTGGTGGACAGCACCGACAAGG
CCGACCTGCGGCTGATCTATCTGGCCCTGGCCCACATGATCAAGTTCCGGGGCCACTTCCTGATCGAGGG
CGACCTGAACCCCGACAACAGCGACGTGGACAAGCTGTTCATCCAGCTGGTGCAGACCTACAACCAGCTG
TTCGAGGAAAACCCCATCAACGCCAGCGGCGTGGACGCCAAGGCCATCCTGTCTGCCAGACTGAGCAAGA
GCAGACGGCTGGAAAATCTGATCGCCCAGCTGCCCGGCGAGAAGAAGAATGGCCTGTTCGGCAACCTGAT
TGCCCTGAGCCTGGGCCTGACCCCCAACTTCAAGAGCAACTTCGACCTGGCCGAGGATGCCAAACTGCAG
CTGAGCAAGGACACCTACGACGACGACCTGGACAACCTGCTGGCCCAGATCGGCGACCAGTACGCCGACC
TGTTTCTGGCCGCCAAGAACCTGTCCGACGCCATCCTGCTGAGCGACATCCTGAGAGTGAACACCGAGAT
CACCAAGGCCCCCCTGAGCGCCTCTATGATCAAGAGATACGACGAGCACCACCAGGACCTGACCCTGCTG
AAAGCTCTCGTGCGGCAGCAGCTGCCTGAGAAGTACAAAGAGATTTTCTTCGACCAGAGCAAGAACGGCT
ACGCCGGCTACATTGACGGCGGAGCCAGCCAGGAAGAGTTCTACAAGTTCATCAAGCCCATCCTGGAAAA
GATGGACGGCACCGAGGAACTGCTCGTGAAGCTGAACAGAGAGGACCTGCTGCGGAAGCAGCGGACCTTC
GACAACGGCAGCATCCCCCACCAGATCCACCTGGGAGAGCTGCACGCCATTCTGCGGCGGCAGGAAGATT
TTTACCCATTCCTGAAGGACAACCGGGAAAAGATCGAGAAGATCCTGACCTTCCGCATCCCCTACTACGT
GGGCCCTCTGGCCAGGGGAAACAGCAGATTCGCCTGGATGACCAGAAAGAGCGAGGAAACCATCACCCCC
TGGAACTTCGAGGAAGTGGTGGACAAGGGCGCTTCCGCCCAGAGCTTCATCGAGCGGATGACCAACTTCG
ATAAGAACCTGCCCAACGAGAAGGTGCTGCCCAAGCACAGCCTGCTGTACGAGTACTTCACCGTGTATAA
CGAGCTGACCAAAGTGAAATACGTGACCGAGGGAATGAGAAAGCCCGCCTTCCTGAGCGGCGAGCAGAAA
AAGGCCATCGTGGACCTGCTGTTCAAGACCAACCGGAAAGTGACCGTGAAGCAGCTGAAAGAGGACTACT
TCAAGAAAATCGAGTGCTTCGACTCCGTGGAAATCTCCGGCGTGGAAGATCGGTTCAACGCCTCCCTGGG
CACATACCACGATCTGCTGAAAATTATCAAGGACAAGGACTTCCTGGACAATGAGGAAAACGAGGACATT
CTGGAAGATATCGTGCTGACCCTGACACTGTTTGAGGACAGAGAGATGATCGAGGAACGGCTGAAAACCT
ATGCCCACCTGTTCGACGACAAAGTGATGAAGCAGCTGAAGCGGCGGAGATACACCGGCTGGGGCAGGCT
GAGCCGGAAGCTGATCAACGGCATCCGGGACAAGCAGTCCGGCAAGACAATCCTGGATTTCCTGAAGTCC
GACGGCTTCGCCAACAGAAACTTCATGCAGCTGATCCACGACGACAGCCTGACCTTTAAAGAGGACATCC
AGAAAGCCCAGGTGTCCGGCCAGGGCGATAGCCTGCACGAGCACATTGCCAATCTGGCCGGCAGCCCCGC
CATTAAGAAGGGCATCCTGCAGACAGTGAAGGTGGTGGACGAGCTCGTGAAAGTGATGGGCCGGCACAAG
CCCGAGAACATCGTGATCGAAATGGCCAGAGAGAACCAGACCACCCAGAAGGGACAGAAGAACAGCCGCG
AGAGAATGAAGCGGATCGAAGAGGGCATCAAAGAGCTGGGCAGCCAGATCCTGAAAGAACACCCCGTGGA
AAACACCCAGCTGCAGAACGAGAAGCTGTACCTGTACTACCTGCAGAATGGGCGGGATATGTACGTGGAC
CAGGAACTGGACATCAACCGGCTGTCCGACTACGATGTGGACCACATCGTGCCTCAGAGCTTTCTGAAGG
ACGACTCCATCGACAACAAGGTGCTGACCAGAAGCGACAAGGCCCGGGGCAAGAGCGACAACGTGCCCTC
CGAAGAGGTCGTGAAGAAGATGAAGAACTACTGGCGGCAGCTGCTGAACGCCAAGCTGATTACCCAGAGA
AAGTTCGACAATCTGACCAAGGCCGAGAGAGGCGGCCTGAGCGAACTGGATAAGGCCGGCTTCATCAAGA
GACAGCTGGTGGAAACCCGGCAGATCACAAAGCACGTGGCACAGATCCTGGACTCCCGGATGAACACTAA
GTACGACGAGAATGACAAGCTGATCCGGGAAGTGAAAGTGATCACCCTGAAGTCCAAGCTGGTGTCCGAT
TTCCGGAAGGATTTCCAGTTTTACAAAGTGCGCGAGATCAACAACTACCACCACGCCCACGACGCCTACC
TGAACGCCGTCGTGGGAACCGCCCTGATCAAAAAGTACCCTAAGCTGGAAAGCGAGTTCGTGTACGGCGA
CTACAAGGTGTACGACGTGCGGAAGATGATCGCCAAGAGCGAGCAGGAAATCGGCAAGGCTACCGCCAAG
TACTTCTTCTACAGCAACATCATGAACTTTTTCAAGACCGAGATTACCCTGGCCAACGGCGAGATCCGGA
AGCGGCCTCTGATCGAGACAAACGGCGAAACCGGGGAGATCGTGTGGGATAAGGGCCGGGATTTTGCCAC
CGTGCGGAAAGTGCTGAGCATGCCCCAAGTGAATATCGTGAAAAAGACCGAGGTGCAGACAGGCGGCTTC
AGCAAAGAGTCTATCCTGCCCAAGAGGAACAGCGATAAGCTGATCGCCAGAAAGAAGGACTGGGACCCTA
AGAAGTACGGCGGCTTCGACAGCCCCACCGTGGCCTATTCTGTGCTGGTGGTGGCCAAAGTGGAAAAGGG
CAAGTCCAAGAAACTGAAGAGTGTGAAAGAGCTGCTGGGGATCACCATCATGGAAAGAAGCAGCTTCGAG
AAGAATCCCATCGACTTTCTGGAAGCCAAGGGCTACAAAGAAGTGAAAAAGGACCTGATCATCAAGCTGC
CTAAGTACTCCCTGTTCGAGCTGGAAAACGGCCGGAAGAGAATGCTGGCCTCTGCCGGCGAACTGCAGAA
GGGAAACGAACTGGCCCTGCCCTCCAAATATGTGAACTTCCTGTACCTGGCCAGCCACTATGAGAAGCTG
AAGGGCTCCCCCGAGGATAATGAGCAGAAACAGCTGTTTGTGGAACAGCACAAGCACTACCTGGACGAGA
TCATCGAGCAGATCAGCGAGTTCTCCAAGAGAGTGATCCTGGCCGACGCTAATCTGGACAAAGTGCTGTC
CGCCTACAACAAGCACCGGGATAAGCCCATCAGAGAGCAGGCCGAGAATATCATCCACCTGTTTACCCTG
ACCAATCTGGGAGCCCCTGCCGCCTTCAAGTACTTTGACACCACCATCGACCGGAAGAGGTACACCAGCA
CCAAAGAGGTGCTGGACGCCACCCTGATCCACCAGAGCATCACCGGCCTGTACGAGACACGGATCGACCT
GTCTCAGCTGGGAGGCGACAGCGCTGGAGGAGGTGGAAGCGGAGGAGGAGGAAGCGGAGGAGGAGGTAGC
GGACCTAAGAAAAAGAGGAAGGTGGCGGCCGCTGGATCCGGACGGGCTGACGCATTGGACGATTTTGATC
TGGATATGCTGGGAAGTGACGCCCTCGATGATTTTGACCTTGACATGCTTGGTTCGGATGCCCTTGATGA
CTTTGACCTCGACATGCTCGGCAGTGACGCCCTTGATGATTTCGACCTGGACATGCTGATTAACTGTACA
GGCAGTGGAGAGGGCAGAGGAAGTCTGCTAACATGCGGTGACGTCGAGGAGAATCCTGGCCCAATGGCCA
AGCCTTTGTCTCAAGAAGAATCCACCCTCATTGAAAGAGCAACGGCTACAATCAACAGCATCCCCATCTC
TGAAGACTACAGCGTCGCCAGCGCAGCTCTCTCTAGCGACGGCCGCATCTTCACTGGTGTCAATGTATAT
CATTTTACTGGGGGACCTTGTGCAGAACTCGTGGTGCTGGGCACTGCTGCTGCTGCGGCAGCTGGCAACC
TGACTTGTATCGTCGCGATCGGAAATGAGAACAGGGGCATCTTGAGCCCCTGCGGACGGTGCCGACAGGT
GCTTCTCGATCTGCATCCTGGGATCAAAGCCATAGTGAAGGACAGTGATGGACAGCCGACGGCAGTTGGG
ATTCGTGAATTGCTGCCCTCTGGTTATGTGTGGGAGGGCTAAGAATTCGATATCAAGCTTATCGGTAATC
AACCTCTGGATTACAAAATTTGTGAAAGATTGACTGGTATTCTTAACTATGTTGCTCCTTTTACGCTATG
TGGATACGCTGCTTTAATGCCTTTGTATCATGCTATTGCTTCCCGTATGGCTTTCATTTTCTCCTCCTTG
TATAAATCCTGGTTGCTGTCTCTTTATGAGGAGTTGTGGCCCGTTGTCAGGCAACGTGGCGTGGTGTGCA
CTGTGTTTGCTGACGCAACCCCCACTGGTTGGGGCATTGCCACCACCTGTCAGCTCCTTTCCGGGACTTT
CGCTTTCCCCCTCCCTATTGCCACGGCGGAACTCATCGCCGCCTGCCTTGCCCGCTGCTGGACAGGGGCT
CGGCTGTTGGGCACTGACAATTCCGTGGTGTTGTCGGGGAAATCATCGTCCTTTCCTTGGCTGCTCGCCT
GTGTTGCCACCTGGATTCTGCGCGGGACGTCCTTCTGCTACGTCCCTTCGGCCCTCAATCCAGCGGACCT
TCCTTCCCGCGGCCTGCTGCCGGCTCTGCGGCCTCTTCCGCGTCTTCGCCTTCGCCCTCAGACGAGTCGG
ATCTCCCTTTGGGCCGCCTCCCCGCATCGATACCGTCGACCTCGAGACCTAGAAAAACATGGAGCAATCA
CAAGTAGCAATACAGCAGCTACCAATGCTGATTGTGCCTGGCTAGAAGCACAAGAGGAGGAGGAGGTGGG
TTTTCCAGTCACACCTCAGGTACCTTTAAGACCAATGACTTACAAGGCAGCTGTAGATCTTAGCCACTTT
TTAAAAGAAAAGGGGGGACTGGAAGGGCTAATTCACTCCCAACGAAGACAAGATATCCTTGATCTGTGGA
TCTACCACACACAAGGCTACTTCCCTGATTGGCAGAACTACACACCAGGGCCAGGGATCAGATATCCACT
GACCTTTGGATGGTGCTACAAGCTAGTACCAGTTGAGCAAGAGAAGGTAGAAGAAGCCAATGAAGGAGAG
AACACCCGCTTGTTACACCCTGTGAGCCTGCATGGGATGGATGACCCGGAGAGAGAAGTATTAGAGTGGA
GGTTTGACAGCCGCCTAGCATTTCATCACATGGCCCGAGAGCTGCATCCGGACTGTACTGGGTCTCTCTG
GTTAGACCAGATCTGAGCCTGGGAGCTCTCTGGCTAACTAGGGAACCCACTGCTTAAGCCTCAATAAAGC
TTGCCTTGAGTGCTTCAAGTAGTGTGTGCCCGTCTGTTGTGTGACTCTGGTAACTAGAGATCCCTCAGAC
CCTTTTAGTCAGTGTGGAAAATCTCTAGCAGGGCCCGTTTAAACCCGCTGATCAGCCTCGACTGTGCCTT
CTAGTTGCCAGCCATCTGTTGTTTGCCCCTCCCCCGTGCCTTCCTTGACCCTGGAAGGTGCCACTCCCAC
TGTCCTTTCCTAATAAAATGAGGAAATTGCATCGCATTGTCTGAGTAGGTGTCATTCTATTCTGGGGGGT
GGGGTGGGGCAGGACAGCAAGGGGGAGGATTGGGAAGACAATAGCAGGCATGCTGGGGATGCGGTGGGCT
CTATGGCTTCTGAGGCGGAAAGAACCAGCTGGGGCTCTAGGGGGTATCCCC
[124 nt withheld, positions 6912-7035]
C
[91 nt withheld, positions 7037-7127]
A
[49 nt withheld, positions 7129-7177]
CCTTTGACGTTGGAGTCCACGTTCTTT
[37 nt withheld, positions 7205-7241]
ACCCTATCTCGGTCTATTCTTTTGATTTATAAGGGATTTTGCCGATTTCGGCCTATTGGTTAAAAAATGA
GCTGATTTAACAAAAATTTAACGCGAATTAATTCTGTGGAATGTGTGTCAGTTAGGGTGTGGAAAGTCCC
CAGGCTCCCCAGCAGGCAGAAGTATGCAAAGCATGCATCTCAATTAGTCAGCAACCAGGTGTGGAAAGTC
CCCAGGCTCCCCAGCAGGCAGAAGTATGCAAAGCATGCATCTCAATTAGTCAGCAACCATAGTCCCGCCC
CTAACTCCGCCCATCCCGCCCCTAACTCCGCCCAGTTCCGCCCATTCTCCGCCCCATGGCTGACTAATTT
TTTTTATTTATGCAGAGGCCGAGGCCGCCTCTGCCTCTGAGCTATTCCAGAAGTAGTGAGGAGGCTTTTT
TGGAGGCCTAGGCTTTTGCAAAAAGCTCCCGGGAGCTTGTATATCCATTTTCGGATCTGATCAGCACGTG
TTGACAATTAATCATCGGCATAGTATATCGGCATAGTATAATACGACAAGGTGAGGAACTAAACCATGGC
CAAGTTGACCAGTGCCGTTCCGGTGCTCACCGCGCGCGACGTCGCCGGAGCGGTCGAGTTCTGGACCGAC
CGGCTCGGGTTCTCCCGGGACTTCGTGGAGGACGACTTCGCCGGTGTGGTCCGGGACGACGTGACCCTGT
TCATCAGCGCGGTCCAGGACCAGGTGGTGCCGGACAACACCCTGGCCTGGGTGTGGGTGCGCGGCCTGGA
CGAGCTGTACGCCGAGTGGTCGGAGGTCGTGTCCACGAACTTCCGGGACGCCTCCGGGCCGGCCATGACC
GAGATCGGCGAGCAGCCGTGGGGGCGGGAGTTCGCCCTGCGCGACCCGGCCGGCAACTGCGTGCACTTCG
TGGCCGAGGAGCAGGACTGACACGTGCTACGAGATTTCGATTCCACCGCCGCCTTCTATGAAAGGTTGGG
CTTCGGAATCGTTTTCCGGGACGCCGGCTGGATGATCCTCCAGCGCGGGGATCTCATGCTGGAGTTCTTC
GCCCACCCCAACTTGTTTATTGCAGCTTATAATGGTTACAAATAAAGCAATAGCATCACAAATTTCACAA
ATAAAGCATTTTTTTCACTGCATTCTAGTTGTGGTTTGTCCAAACTCATCAATGTATCTTATCATGTCTG
TATACCGTCGACCTCTAGCTAGAGCTTGGCGTAATCATGGTCATAGCTGTTTCCTGTGTGAAATTGTTAT
CCGCTCACAATTCCACACAACATACGAGCCGGAAGCATAAAGTGTAAAGCCTGGGGTGCCTAATGAGTGA
GCTAACTCACATTAATTGCGTTGCGCTCACTGCCCGCTTTCCAGTCGGGAAACCTGTCGTGCCAGCTGCA
TTAATGAATCGGCCAACGCGCGGGGAGAGGCGGTTTGCGTATTGGGCGCTCTTCCGCTTCCTCGCTCACT
GACTCGCTGCGCTCGGTCGTTCGGCTGCGGCGAGCGGTATCAGCTCACTCAAAGGCGGTAATACGGTTAT
CCACAGAATCAGGGGATAACGCAGGAAAGAACATGTGAGCAAAAGGCCAGCAAAAGGCCAGGAACCGTAA
AAAGGCCGCGTTGCTGGCGTTTTTCCATAGGCTCCGCCCCCCTGACGAGCATCACAAAAATCGACGCTCA
AGTCAGAGGTGGCGAAACCCGACAGGACTATAAAGATACCAGGCGTTTCCCCCTGGAAGCTCCCTCGTGC
GCTCTCCTGTTCCGACCCTGCCGCTTACCGGATACCTGTCCGCCTTTCTCCCTTCGGGAAGCGTGGCGCT
TTCTCATAGCTCACGCTGTAGGTATCTCAGTTCGGTGTAGGTCGTTCGCTCCAAGCTGGGCTGTGTGCAC
GAACCCCCCGTTCAGCCCGACCGCTGCGCCTTATCCGGTAACTATCGTCTTGAGTCCAACCCGGTAAGAC
ACGACTTATCGCCACTGGCAGCAGCCACTGGTAACAGGATTAGCAGAGCGAGGTATGTAGGCGGTGCTAC
AGAGTTCTTGAAGTGGTGGCCTAACTACGGCTACACTAGAAGAACAGTATTTGGTATCTGCGCTCTGCTG
AAGCCAGTTACCTTCGGAAAAAGAGTTGGTAGCTCTTGATCCGGCAAACAAACCACCGCTGGTAGCGGTG
GTTTTTTTGTTTGCAAGCAGCAGATTACGCGCAGAAAAAAAGGATCTCAAGAAGATCCTTTGATCTTTTC
TACGGGGTCTGACGCTCAGTGGAACGAAAACTCACGTTAAGGGATTTTGGTCATGAGATTATCAAAAAGG
ATCTTCACCTAGATCCTTTTAAATTAAAAATGAAGTTTTAAATCAATCTAAAGTATATATGAGTAAACTT
GGTCTGACAGTTACCAATGCTTAATCAGTGAGGCACCTATCTCAGCGATCTGTCTATTTCGTTCATCCAT
AGTTGCCTGACTCCCCGTCGTGTAGATAACTACGATACGGGAGGGCTTACCATCTGGCCCCAGTGCTGCA
ATGATACCGCGAGACCCACGCTCACCGGCTCCAGATTTATCAGCAATAAACCAGCCAGCCGGAAGGGCCG
AGCGCAGAAGTGGTCCTGCAACTTTATCCGCCTCCATCCAGTCTATTAATTGTTGCCGGGAAGCTAGAGT
AAGTAGTTCGCCAGTTAATAGTTTGCGCAACGTTGTTGCCATTGCTACAGGCATCGTGGTGTCACGCTCG
TCGTTTGGTATGGCTTCATTCAGCTCCGGTTCCCAACGATCAAGGCGAGTTACATGATCCCCCATGTTGT
GCAAAAAAGCGGTTAGCTCCTTCGGTCCTCCGATCGTTGTCAGAAGTAAGTTGGCCGCAGTGTTATCACT
CATGGTTATGGCAGCACTGCATAATTCTCTTACTGTCATGCCATCCGTAAGATGCTTTTCTGTGACTGGT
GAGTACTCAACCAAGTCATTCTGAGAATAGTGTATGCGGCGACCGAGTTGCTCTTGCCCGGCGTCAATAC
GGGATAATACCGCGCCACATAGCAGAACTTTAAAAGTGCTCATCATTGGAAAACGTTCTTCGGGGCGAAA
ACTCTCAAGGATCTTACCGCTGTTGAGATCCAGTTCGATGTAACCCACTCGTGCACCCAACTGATCTTCA
GCATCTTTTACTTTCACCAGCGTTTCTGGGTGAGCAAAAACAGGAAGGCAAAATGCCGCAAAAAAGGGAA
TAAGGGCGACACGGAAATGTTGAATACTCATACTCTTCCTTTTTCAATATTATTGAAGCATTTATCAGGG
TTATTGTCTCATGAGCGGATACATATTTGAATGTATTTAGAAAAATAAACAAATAGGGGTTCCGCGCACA
TTTCCCCGAAAAGTGCCACCTGACGTCGACGGATCGGGAGATCTCCCGATCCCCTATGGTGCACTCTCAG
TACAATCTGCTCTGATGCCGCATAGTTAAGCCAGTATCTGCTCCCTGCTTGTGTGTTGGAGGTCGCTGAG
TAGTGCGCGAGCAAAATTTAAGCTACAACAAGGCAAGGCTTGACCGACAATTGCATGAAGAATCTGCTTA
GGGTTAGGCGTTTTGCGCTGCTTCGCGATGTACGGGCCAGATATACGCGTTGACATTGATTATTGACTAG
TTATTAATAGTAATCAATTACGGGGTCATTAGTTCATAGCCCATATATGGAGTTCCGCGTTACATAACTT
ACGGTAAATGGCCCGCCTGGCTGACCGCCCAACGACCCCCGCCCATTGACGTCAATAATGACGTATGTTC
CCATAGTAACGCCAATAGGGACTTTCCATTGACGTCAATGGGTGGAGTATTTACGGTAAACTGCCCACTT
GGCAGTACATCAAGTGTATCATATGCCAAGTACGCCCCCTATTGACGTCAATGACGGTAAATGGCCCGCC
TGGCATTATGCCCAGTACATGACCTTATGGGACTTTCCTACTTGGCAGTACATCTACGTATTAGTCATCG
CTATTACCATGGTGATGCGGTTTTGGCAGTACATCAATGGGCGTGGATAGCGGTTTGACTCACGGGGATT
TCCAAGTCTCCACCCCATTGACGTCAATGGGAGTTTGTTTTGGCACCAAAATCAACGGGACTTTCCAAAA
TGTCGTAACAACTCCGCCCCATTGACGCAAATGGGCGGTAGGCGTGTACGGTGGGAGGTCTATATAAGCA
GCGCGTTTTGCCTGTACTGGGTCTCTCTGGTTAGACCAGATCTGAGCCTGGGAGCTCTCTGGCTAACTAG
GGAACCCACTGCTTAAGCCTCAATAAAGCTTGCCTTGAGTGCTTCAAGTAGTGTGTGCCCGTCTGTTGTG
TGACTCTGGTAACTAGAGATCCCTCAGACCCTTTTAGTCAGTGTGGAAAATCTCTAGCAGTGGCGCCCGA
ACAGGGACTTGAAAGCGAAAGGGAAACCAGAGGAGCTCTCTCGACGCAGGACTCGGCTTGCTGAAGCGCG
CACGGCAAGAGGCGAGGGGCGGCGACTGGTGAGTACGCCAAAAATTTTGACTAGCGGAGGCTAGAAGGAG
AGAGATGGGTGCGAGAGCGTCAGTATTAAGCGGGGGAGAATTAGATCGCGATGGGAAAAAATTCGGTTAA
GGCCAGGGGGAAAGAAAAAATATAAATTAAAACATATAGTATGGGCAAGCAGGGAGCTAGAACGATTCGC
AGTTAATCCTGGCCTGTTAGAAACATCAGAAGGCTGTAGACAAATACTGGGACAGCTACAACCATCCCTT
CAGACAGGATCAGAAGAACTTAGATCATTATATAATACAGTAGCAACCCTCTATTGTGTGCATCAAAGGA
TAGAGATAAAAGACACCAAGGAAGCTTTAGACAAGATAGAGGAAGAGCAAAACAAAAGTAAGACCACCGC
ACAGCAAGCGGCCGCTGATCTTCAGACCTGGAGGAGGAGATATGAGGGACAATTGGAGAAGTGAATTATA
TAAATATAAAGTAGTAAAAATTGAACCATTAGGAGTAGCACCCACCAAGGCAAAGAGAAGAGTGGTGCAG
AGAGAAAAAAGAGCAGTGGGAATAGGAGCTTTGTTCCTTGGGTTCTTGGGAGCAGCAGGAAGCACTATGG
GCGCAGCGTCAATGACGCTGACGGTACAGGCCAGACAATTATTGTCTGGTATAGTGCAGCAGCAGAACAA
TTTGCTGAGGGCTATTGAGGCGCAACAGCATCTGTTGCAACTCACAGTCTGGGGCATCAAGCAGCTCCAG
GCAAGAATCCTGGCTGTGGAAAGATACCTAAAGGATCAACAGCTCCTGGGGATTTGGGGTTGCTCTGGAA
AACTCATTTGCACCACTGCTGTGCCTTGGAATGCTAGTTGGAGTAATAAATCTCTGGAACAGATTTGGAA
TCACACGACCTGGATGGAGTGGGACAGAGAAATTAACAATTACACAAGCTTAATACACTCCTTAATTGAA
GAATCGCAAAACCAGCAAGAAAAGAATGAACAAGAATTATTGGAATTAGATAAATGGGCAAGTTTGTGGA
ATTGGTTTAACATAACAAATTGGCTGTGGTATATAAAATTATTCATAATGATAGTAGGAGGCTTGGTAGG
TTTAAGAATAGTTTTTGCTGTACTTTCTATAGTGAATAGAGTTAGGCAGGGATATTCACCATTATCGTTT
CAGACCCACCTCCCAACCCCGAGGGGACCCGACAGGCCCGAAGGAATAGAAGAAGAAGGTGGAGAGAGAG
ACAGAGACAGATCCATTCGATTAGTGAACGGATCGGCACTGCGTGCGCCAATTCTGCAGACAAATGGCAG
TATTCATCCACAATTTTAAAAGAAAAGGGGGGATTGGGGGGTACAGTGCAGGGGAAAGAATAGTAGACAT
AATAGCAACAGACATACAAACTAAAGAATTACAAAAACAAATTACAAAAATTCAAAATTTTCGGGTTTAT
TACAGGGACAGCAGAGATCCAGTTTGGTTAATTAGCTAGCGAGGGCCTATTTCCCATGATTCCTTCATAT
TTGCATATACGATACAAGGCTGTTAGAGAGATAATTGGAATTAATTTGACTGTAAACACAAAGATATTAG
TACAAAATACGTGACGTAGAAAGTAATAATTTCTTGGGTAGTTTGCAGTTTTAAAATTATGTTTTAAAAT
GGACTATCATATGCTTACCGTAACTTGAAAGTATTTCGATTTCTTGGCTTTATATATCTTGTGGAAAGGA
CGAAACACCGGTGGAAAGGTAGCTGTGGGA
Features (pLannotate 1.2.2; 38 found; start..end, strand, type, name):
     18..36      +  misc_RNA       MS2 stem loop: stem loop that binds the bacteriophage MS2 coat protein
     47..83      +  misc_RNA       gRNA scaffold (fragment): guide RNA scaffold for the Streptococcus pyogenes CRISPR/Cas9 system
     88..106     +  misc_RNA       MS2 stem loop: stem loop that binds the bacteriophage MS2 coat protein
    117..136     +  misc_RNA       gRNA scaffold (fragment): guide RNA scaffold for the Streptococcus pyogenes CRISPR/Cas9 system
    149..167     +  CDS            small t antigen (fragment): SV40 (simian virus 40) small t antigen
    193..404     +  promoter       EF-1α core promoter: core promoter for human elongation factor EF-1α
    421..468     +  CDS            nucleoplasmin NLS: bipartite nuclear localization signal from nucleoplasmin
    468..4569    +  CDS            dCas9 (fragment): catalytically dead mutant of the Cas9 endonuclease from the Streptococcus pyogenes Type II CRISPR/Cas system RNA-guided DNA-binding protein that lacks endonuclease activity due to the D10A mutation in the RuvC catalytic domain and the N863A mutation in the HNH catalytic domain
   4894..5292    +  CDS            BSD: blasticidin S deaminase; Aspergillus terreus BSD; confers resistance to blasticidin
   5293..5314    +  misc_feature   MCS (fragment): pBluescript multiple cloning site
   5317..5905    +  misc_feature   WPRE: woodchuck hepatitis virus posttranscriptional regulatory element
   5842..6423    +  CDS            nef (fragment): NEF_HV1H2 - Experimental evidence at protein level: Swiss-Prot protein existence level 1. Extracellular Nef protein targets CD4(+) T-lymphocytes for apoptosis by interacting with CXCR4 surface receptors. From Human immunodeficiency virus type 1 group M subtype B (isolate HXB2) (HIV-1).
   6430..6610    +  LTR            5' LTR (truncated): truncated 5' long terminal repeat (LTR) from HIV-1
   6642..6866    +  polyA_signal   bGH poly(A) signal: bovine growth hormone polyadenylation signal
   6870..6891    +  promoter       SV40 promoter (fragment): SV40 enhancer and early promoter
   6912..7340    +  rep_origin     f1 ori (sequence partly withheld): f1 bacteriophage origin of replication; arrow indicates direction of (+) strand synthesis
   7354..7683    +  promoter       SV40 promoter: SV40 enhancer and early promoter
   7731..7778    +  promoter       EM7 promoter: synthetic bacterial promoter&nbsp
   7797..8171    +  CDS            BleoR: antibiotic-binding protein; Sh ble from Streptoalloteichus hindustanus; confers resistance to bleomycin, phleomycin, and Zeocin™
   8181..8306    +  CDS            ble (fragment): BLE_KLEPN - Experimental evidence at protein level: Swiss-Prot protein existence level 1. Binding protein with a strong affinity to the bleomycin family of antibiotics. Binds to CL990; an antimitotic-antibiotic compound. From Klebsiella pneumoniae.
   8301..8422    +  polyA_signal   SV40 poly(A) signal: SV40 polyadenylation signal
   8493..8515    -  protein_bind   lac operator (fragment): The lac repressor binds to the lac operator to inhibit transcription in E. coli. This inhibition can be relieved by adding lactose or isopropyl-β-D-thiogalactopyranoside (IPTG). lac repressor encoded by lacI
   8519..8549    -  promoter       lac promoter: promoter for the E. coli lac operon
   8564..8585    -  protein_bind   CAP binding site: CAP binding activates transcription in the presence of cAMP. E. coli catabolite activator protein
   8598..8690    -  CDS            lacI (fragment): lac repressor; lacI; The lac repressor binds to the lac operator to inhibit transcription in E. coli. This inhibition can be relieved by adding lactose or isopropyl-β-D-thiogalactopyranoside (IPTG).
   8873..9461    -  rep_origin     ori: high-copy-number ColE1/pMB1/pBR322/pUC origin of replication
   9632..10492   -  CDS            AmpR: β-lactamase; bla; confers resistance to ampicillin, carbenicillin, and related antibiotics
  10493..10597   -  promoter       AmpR promoter: bla
  10656..10708   -  misc_feature   bom (fragment): basis of mobility region from pBR322
  10863..11242   +  enhancer       CMV enhancer: human cytomegalovirus immediate early enhancer
  11243..11442   +  promoter       CMV promoter: human cytomegalovirus (CMV) immediate early promoter
  11460..11640   +  LTR            5' LTR (truncated): truncated 5' long terminal repeat (LTR) from HIV-1
  11687..11812   +  misc_feature   HIV-1 Ψ: packaging signal of human immunodeficiency virus type 1
  11796..12159   +  CDS            HIV-1 gag (fragment): gag protein from human immunodeficiency virus 1; gag
  12305..12538   +  misc_feature   RRE: The Rev response element (RRE) of HIV-1 allows for Rev-dependent mRNA export from the nucleus to the cytoplasm.
  12915..13015   +  CDS            Rev (fragment): human immunodeficiency virus 1 (HIV-1) Rev protein; rev; enhances nuclear export of unspliced and incompletely spliced viral mRNAs
  13065..13182   +  misc_feature   cPPT/CTS: central polypurine tract and central termination sequence of HIV-1
  13232..13472   +  promoter       U6 promoter: RNA polymerase III promoter for human U6 snRNA
