[The description below was written by a language model from this plasmid's Addgene catalogue record and pLannotate feature annotations shown in this document.]
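Description:
lentiSAMv2 rs11257655-guide1 is a 13.5 kb lentiviral CRISPR activation plasmid built on the lentiSAMv2 backbone. It is intended for mammalian delivery and carries a single guide RNA directed at a human pancreatic islet enhancer that contains the type 2 diabetes-associated variant rs11257655, at the CDC123/CAMK1D GWAS locus. In bacteria it replicates from a high-copy ColE1/pUC-type origin and is selected with ampicillin through AmpR. An f1 origin and an SV40/EM7-driven BleoR cassette are also annotated in the backbone, outside the viral transfer region.

The transfer cassette begins with a CMV enhancer/promoter fused to a truncated HIV-1 5' LTR, followed by the Ψ packaging signal, a partial gag sequence, the RRE and cPPT/CTS. It ends with a WPRE and a second truncated LTR, followed by a bGH polyadenylation signal. This layout is typical of vectors packaged with helper plasmids supplied in trans.

Two expression units lie between the LTRs. A human U6 promoter drives the guide, whose S. pyogenes scaffold is interrupted by two MS2 stem loops; these hairpins recruit MS2 coat protein fusions, which in the SAM system are activator components supplied from a separate construct. An EF-1α core promoter drives NLS-tagged, catalytically dead Cas9 (D10A/N863A). According to the catalogue entry, dCas9 is fused to VP64 and linked by a 2A peptide to blasticidin S deaminase, so transduced cells can be selected with blasticidin. VP64 and the 2A element are not individually annotated in the feature table but presumably occupy the unannotated gap between dCas9 and BSD.

The recorded purpose is to activate this enhancer by CRISPR, which would allow the regulatory effects of the variant-containing element to be examined in human cells.
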