Addgene plasmid #125460: lentiSAMv2 rs11257655-guide1
Purpose: CRISPR-mediated activation of human islet enhancer containing T2D-associated variant rs11257655 (CDC123/CAMK1D GWAS locus)
Depositing lab: Jorge Ferrer. Depositing organization: Imperial College London. Publication: Human pancreatic islet three-dimensional chromatin architecture provides insights into the genetics of type 2 diabetes. Miguel-Escalada I, Bonas-Guarch S, Cebola I, Ponsa-Cobas J, Mendieta-Esteban J, Atla G, Javierre BM, Rolando DMY, Farabella I, Morgan CC, Garcia-Hurtado J, Beucher A, Moran I, Pasquali L, Ramos-Rodriguez M, Appel EVR, Linneberg A, Gjesing AP, Witte DR, Pedersen O, Grarup N, Ravassard P, Torrents D, Mercader JM, Piemonti L, Berney T, de Koning EJP, Kerr-Conte J, Pattou F, Fedko IO, Groop L, Prokopenko I, Hansen T, Marti-Renom MA, Fraser P, Ferrer J. Nat Genet. 2019 Jun 28. pii: 10.1038/s41588-019-0457-0. doi: 10.1038/s41588-019-0457-0. PubMed 31253982.
Backbone
  Vector backbone: lentiSAMv2
  Backbone manufacturer: Feng Zhang (Addgene #75112)
  Vector type: Mammalian Expression, Lentiviral, CRISPR
  Selectable markers: Blasticidin
Growth in bacteria
  Bacterial resistance: Ampicillin, 100 μg/mL
  Growth temperature: 37°C
  Growth strain: Stbl3
  Copy number: High Copy
Gene/Insert
  Gene/Insert name: dCas9-VP64-2A-BlastR
  gRNA/shRNA sequence: GTGGAAAGGTAGCTGTGGGA
  Species: H. sapiens (human)
  Promoter: EF1a core and U6
  Cloning method: Restriction Enzyme; 5′ cloning site Unknown (destroyed during cloning); 3′ cloning site Unknown (destroyed during cloning)
  Sequencing primers: 5′ GATCCGCCACCATGGATGC
Terms and licenses: Academic/Nonprofit Terms; Industry Terms: Not Available to Industry
How to cite: lentiSAMv2 rs11257655-guide1 was a gift from Jorge Ferrer (Addgene plasmid # 125460 ; http://n2t.net/addgene:125460 ; RRID:Addgene_125460)
