>Addgene plasmid #125460 | lentiSAMv2 rs11257655-guide1 | depositor partial sequence | sequence record 240098 | Guide RNA, MS2 stem loops
NNNNTTNNTTNTTGNNTTTTATATCTTGTGGANGGACGAAACACCGGTGGAAAGGTAGCTGTGGGAGTTT
TAGAGCTAGGCCAACATGAGGATCACCCATGTCTGCAGGGCCTAGCAAGTTAAAATAAGGCTAGTCCGTT
ATCAACTTGGCCAACATGAGGATCACCCATGTCTGCAGGGCCAAGTGGCACCGAGTCGGTGCTTTTTTTG
GATCCTAGGTCTTGAAAGGAGTGGGAATTGGCTCCGGTGCCCGTCAGTGGGCAGAGCGCACATCGCCCAC
AGTCCCCGAGAAGTTGGGGGGAGGGGTCGGCAATTGATCCGGTGCCTAAAGAAGGTGGCGCGGGGTAAAC
TGGGAAAGTGATGTCGTGTACTGGCTCCGCCTTTTTCCCGAGGGTGGGGGAGAACCGTATATAAGTGCAG
TAGTCGCCGTGAACGTTCTTTTTCGCAACGGGTTTGCCGCCAGAACACAGGCGTACGGCCACCATGAAAA
GGCCGGCGGCCACGAAAAAGGCCGGCCAGGCAAAAAAGAAAAAGGACAAGAAGTACAGCATCGGCCTGGC
CATCGGCACCAACTCTGTGGGCTGGGCCGTGATCACCGACGAGTACAAGGTGCCCAGCAAGAAATTCAAG
GTGCTGGGCAACACCGACCGGCACAGCATCAAGAAAAACCTGATCGGAGCCCTGCTGTTCGACAGCGGCG
AAACAGCCGAGGCCACCCGGCTGAAAAGAACCGCCAAAAAAAGATACACCAGACGGAAAAACCGGATCTG
CTATCTGCAAGAGATCTTCAGCAACGAGATGGCCAAGGTGGACGACAGCTTCTTCCACAGACTGAAAGAG
TCCTTCCTGGTGGAAGAGGATAAGAAGCACGAGCGGCACCCCATCTTCGGCAACATCGTGAACGAGGTGG
CCTACCACGANAAGTACCCCACCATCTACCACCGGAAAAAGAAACGGGGGGACAGCACCGACAAGGCCGA
CCTGCGGCTGATCTATCTGGCCCTGGCCCAAATGATCAAGTTCCGGGGCCCCTTCCTGATCGAGGGGGAA
CCGGAACCCNGGANA
